>Addgene plasmid #64110 | pHAGE-TO-nmdCas9-3XmCherry | addgene full sequence | sequence record 175378 | Addgene NGS Result
GTGATGCGGTTTTGGCAGTACATCAATGGGCGTGGATAGCGGTTTGACTCACGGGGATTTCCAAGTCTCC
ACCCCATTGACGTCAATGGGAGTTTGTTTTGGCACCAAAATCAACGGGACTTTCCAAAATGTCGTAACAA
CTCCGCCCCATTGACGCAAATGGGCGGTAGGCGTGTACGGTGGGAGGTCTATATAAGCAGAGCTCTCCCT
ATCAGTGATAGAGATCTCCCTATCAGTGATAGAGATCGTCGACGAGCTCGTTTAGTGAACCGTCAGATCG
CCTGGAGACGCCATCCACGCTGTTTTGACCTCCATAGAAGACACCGGGACCGATCCAGCCTACCGGTTAA
GGTGAACGCGTGCAGGCTGGCGCCACCATGGCCCCTAAAAAGAAACGCAAGGTCGAATTCGGAAGCGCCG
CCTTCAAGCCCAACCCCATCAACTACATCCTGGGCCTGGCCATCGGCATCGCCAGCGTGGGCTGGGCCAT
GGTGGAGATCGACGAGGACGAGAACCCCATCTGCCTGATCGACCTGGGTGTGCGCGTGTTCGAGCGCGCT
GAGGTGCCCAAGACTGGTGACAGTCTGGCTATGGCTCGCCGGCTTGCTCGCTCTGTTCGGCGCCTTACTC
GCCGGCGCGCTCACCGCCTTCTGCGCGCTCGCCGCCTGCTGAAGCGCGAGGGTGTGCTGCAGGCTGCCGA
CTTCGACGAGAACGGCCTGATCAAGAGCCTGCCCAACACTCCTTGGCAGCTGCGCGCTGCCGCTCTGGAC
CGCAAGCTGACTCCTCTGGAGTGGAGCGCCGTGCTGCTGCACCTGATCAAGCACCGCGGCTACCTGAGCC
AGCGCAAGAACGAGGGCGAGACCGCCGACAAGGAGCTGGGTGCTCTGCTGAAGGGCGTGGCCGACAACGC
CCACGCCCTGCAGACTGGTGACTTCCGCACTCCTGCTGAGCTGGCCCTGAACAAGTTCGAGAAGGAGAGC
GGCCACATCCGCAACCAGCGCGGCGACTACAGCCACACCTTCAGCCGCAAGGACCTGCAGGCCGAGCTGA
TCCTGCTGTTCGAGAAGCAGAAGGAGTTCGGCAACCCCCACGTGAGCGGCGGCCTGAAGGAGGGCATCGA
GACCCTGCTGATGACCCAGCGCCCCGCCCTGAGCGGCGACGCCGTGCAGAAGATGCTGGGCCACTGCACC
TTCGAGCCAGCCGAGCCCAAGGCCGCCAAGAACACCTACACCGCCGAGCGCTTCATCTGGCTGACCAAGC
TGAACAACCTGCGCATCCTGGAGCAGGGCAGCGAGCGCCCCCTGACCGACACCGAGCGCGCCACCCTGAT
GGACGAGCCCTACCGCAAGAGCAAGCTGACCTACGCCCAGGCCCGCAAGCTGCTGGGTCTGGAGGACACC
GCCTTCTTCAAGGGCCTGCGCTACGGCAAGGACAACGCCGAGGCCAGCACCCTGATGGAGATGAAGGCCT
ACCACGCCATCAGCCGCGCCCTGGAGAAGGAGGGCCTGAAGGACAAGAAGAGTCCTCTGAACCTGAGCCC
CGAGCTGCAGGACGAGATCGGCACCGCCTTCAGCCTGTTCAAGACCGACGAGGACATCACCGGCCGCCTG
AAGGACCGCATCCAGCCCGAGATCCTGGAGGCCCTGCTGAAGCACATCAGCTTCGACAAGTTCGTGCAGA
TCAGCCTGAAGGCCCTGCGCCGCATCGTGCCCCTGATGGAGCAGGGCAAGCGCTACGACGAGGCCTGCGC
CGAGATCTACGGCGACCACTACGGCAAGAAGAACACCGAGGAGAAGATCTACCTGCCTCCTATCCCCGCC
GACGAGATCCGCAACCCCGTGGTGCTGCGCGCCCTGAGCCAGGCCCGCAAGGTGATCAACGGCGTGGTGC
GCCGCTACGGCAGCCCCGCCCGCATCCACATCGAGACCGCCCGCGAGGTGGGCAAGAGCTTCAAGGACCG
CAAGGAGATCGAGAAGCGCCAGGAGGAGAACCGCAAGGACCGCGAGAAGGCCGCCGCCAAGTTCCGCGAG
TACTTCCCCAACTTCGTGGGCGAGCCCAAGAGCAAGGACATCCTGAAGCTGCGCCTGTACGAGCAGCAGC
ACGGCAAGTGCCTGTACAGCGGCAAGGAGATCAACCTGGGCCGCCTGAACGAGAAGGGCTACGTGGAGAT
CGCCGCTGCCCTGCCCTTCAGCCGCACCTGGGACGACAGCTTCAACAACAAGGTGCTGGTGCTGGGCAGC
GAGGCTCAGAACAAGGGCAACCAGACCCCCTACGAGTACTTCAACGGCAAGGACAACAGCCGCGAGTGGC
AGGAGTTCAAGGCCCGCGTGGAGACCAGCCGCTTCCCCCGCAGCAAGAAGCAGCGCATCCTGCTGCAGAA
GTTCGACGAGGACGGCTTCAAGGAGCGCAACCTGAACGACACCCGCTACGTGAACCGCTTCCTGTGCCAG
TTCGTGGCCGACCGCATGCGCCTGACCGGCAAGGGCAAGAAGCGCGTGTTCGCCAGCAACGGCCAGATCA
CCAACCTGCTGCGCGGCTTCTGGGGCCTGCGCAAGGTGCGCGCCGAGAACGACCGCCACCACGCCCTGGA
CGCCGTGGTGGTGGCCTGCAGCACCGTGGCCATGCAGCAGAAGATCACCCGCTTCGTGCGCTACAAGGAG
ATGAACGCCTTCGACGGTAAAACCATCGACAAGGAGACCGGCGAGGTGCTGCACCAGAAGACCCACTTCC
CCCAGCCCTGGGAGTTCTTCGCCCAGGAGGTGATGATCCGCGTGTTCGGCAAGCCCGACGGCAAGCCCGA
GTTCGAGGAGGCCGACACCCCCGAGAAGCTGCGCACCCTGCTGGCCGAGAAGCTGAGCAGCCGCCCTGAG
GCCGTGCACGAGTACGTGACTCCTCTGTTCGTGAGCCGCGCCCCCAACCGCAAGATGAGCGGTCAGGGTC
ACATGGAGACCGTGAAGAGCGCCAAGCGCCTGGACGAGGGCGTGAGCGTGCTGCGCGTGCCCCTGACCCA
GCTGAAGCTGAAGGACCTGGAGAAGATGGTGAACCGCGAGCGCGAGCCCAAGCTGTACGAGGCCCTGAAG
GCCCGCCTGGAGGCCCACAAGGACGACCCCGCCAAGGCCTTCGCCGAGCCCTTCTACAAGTACGACAAGG
CCGGCAACCGCACCCAGCAGGTGAAGGCCGTGCGCGTGGAGCAGGTGCAGAAGACCGGCGTGTGGGTGCG
CAACCACAACGGCATCGCCGACAACGCCACCATGGTGCGCGTGGACGTGTTCGAGAAGGGCGACAAGTAC
TACCTGGTGCCCATCTACAGCTGGCAGGTGGCCAAGGGCATCCTGCCCGACCGCGCCGTGGTGCAGGGCA
AGGACGAGGAGGACTGGCAGCTGATCGACGACAGCTTCAACTTCAAGTTCAGCCTGCACCCCAACGACCT
GGTGGAGGTGATCACCAAGAAGGCCCGCATGTTCGGCTACTTCGCCAGCTGCCACCGCGGCACCGGCAAC
ATCAACATCCGCATCCACGACCTGGACCACAAGATCGGCAAGAACGGCATCCTGGAGGGCATCGGCGTGA
AGACCGCCCTGAGCTTCCAGAAGTACCAGATCGACGAGCTGGGCAAGGAGATCCGCCCCTGCCGCCTGAA
GAAGCGCCCTCCTGTGCGCGGCTCTACTAGTGGCTCTCCCAAGAAGAAGAGGAAGGTAGGATCCGGAAGT
ATGGTGAGCAAGGGCGAGGAGGATAACATGGCCATCATCAAGGAGTTCATGCGCTTCAAGGTGCACATGG
AGGGCTCCGTGAACGGCCACGAGTTCGAGATCGAGGGCGAGGGCGAGGGCCGCCCCTACGAGGGCACCCA
GACCGCCAAGCTGAAGGTGACCAAGGGTGGCCCCCTGCCCTTCGCCTGGGACATCCTGTCCCCTCAGTTC
ATGTACGGCTCCAAGGCCTACGTGAAGCACCCCGCCGACATCCCCGACTACTTGAAGCTGTCCTTCCCCG
AGGGCTTCAAGTGGGAGCGCGTGATGAACTTCGAGGACGGCGGCGTGGTGACCGTGACCCAGGACTCCTC
ACTGCAGGACGGCGAGTTCATCTACAAGGTGAAGCTGCGCGGCACCAACTTCCCCTCCGACGGCCCCGTA
ATGCAGAAGAAGACCATGGGCTGGGAGGCCTCCTCCGAGCGGATGTACCCCGAGGACGGCGCCCTGAAGG
GCGAGATCAAGCAGAGGCTGAAGCTGAAGGACGGCGGCCACTACGACGCTGAGGTCAAGACCACCTACAA
GGCCAAGAAGCCCGTGCAGCTGCCCGGCGCCTACAACGTCAACATCAAGTTGGACATCACCTCCCACAAC
GAGGACTACACCATCGTGGAACAGTACGAACGCGCTGAGGGCCGCCACTCCACCGGCGGCATGGACGAGC
TGTACAAGGGTAGCATCGATGGTAGCATGGTGAGCAAGGGCGAGGAGGATAACATGGCCATCATCAAGGA
GTTCATGCGCTTCAAGGTGCACATGGAGGGCTCCGTGAACGGCCACGAGTTCGAGATCGAGGGCGAGGGC
GAGGGCCGCCCCTACGAGGGCACCCAGACCGCCAAGCTGAAGGTGACCAAGGGTGGCCCCCTGCCCTTCG
CCTGGGACATCCTGTCCCCTCAGTTCATGTACGGCTCCAAGGCCTACGTGAAGCACCCCGCCGACATCCC
CGACTACTTGAAGCTGTCCTTCCCCGAGGGCTTCAAGTGGGAGCGCGTGATGAACTTCGAGGACGGCGGC
GTGGTGACCGTGACCCAGGACTCCTCACTGCAGGACGGCGAGTTCATCTACAAGGTGAAGCTGCGCGGCA
CCAACTTCCCCTCCGACGGCCCCGTAATGCAGAAGAAGACCATGGGCTGGGAGGCCTCCTCCGAGCGGAT
GTACCCCGAGGACGGCGCCCTGAAGGGCGAGATCAAGCAGAGGCTGAAGCTGAAGGACGGCGGCCACTAC
GACGCTGAGGTCAAGACCACCTACAAGGCCAAGAAGCCCGTGCAGCTGCCCGGCGCCTACAACGTCAACA
TCAAGTTGGACATCACCTCCCACAACGAGGACTACACCATCGTGGAACAGTACGAACGCGCTGAGGGCCG
CCACTCCACCGGCGGCATGGACGAGCTGTACAAGTCTGGCGGCCGCTCTGGCATGGTGAGCAAGGGCGAG
GAGGATAACATGGCCATCATCAAGGAGTTCATGCGCTTCAAGGTGCACATGGAGGGCTCCGTGAACGGCC
ACGAGTTCGAGATCGAGGGCGAGGGCGAGGGCCGCCCCTACGAGGGCACCCAGACCGCCAAGCTGAAGGT
GACCAAGGGTGGCCCCCTGCCCTTCGCCTGGGACATCCTGTCCCCTCAGTTCATGTACGGCTCCAAGGCC
TACGTGAAGCACCCCGCCGACATCCCCGACTACTTGAAGCTGTCCTTCCCCGAGGGCTTCAAGTGGGAGC
GCGTGATGAACTTCGAGGACGGCGGCGTGGTGACCGTGACCCAGGACTCCTCACTGCAGGACGGCGAGTT
CATCTACAAGGTGAAGCTGCGCGGCACCAACTTCCCCTCCGACGGCCCCGTAATGCAGAAGAAGACCATG
GGCTGGGAGGCCTCCTCCGAGCGGATGTACCCCGAGGACGGCGCCCTGAAGGGCGAGATCAAGCAGAGGC
TGAAGCTGAAGGACGGCGGCCACTACGACGCTGAGGTCAAGACCACCTACAAGGCCAAGAAGCCCGTGCA
GCTGCCCGGCGCCTACAACGTCAACATCAAGTTGGACATCACCTCCCACAACGAGGACTACACCATCGTG
GAACAGTACGAACGCGCTGAGGGCCGCCACTCCACCGGCGGCATGGACGAGCTGTACAAGCTCGAGTAGG
GTAATCTAGATAATCAACCTCTGGATTACAAAATTTGTGAAAGATTGACTGGTATTCTTAACTATGTTGC
TCCTTTTACGCTATGTGGATACGCTGCTTTAATGCCTTTGTATCATGCTATTGCTTCCCGTATGGCTTTC
ATTTTCTCCTCCTTGTATAAATCCTGGTTGCTGTCTCTTTATGAGGAGTTGTGGCCCGTTGTCAGGCAAC
GTGGCGTGGTGTGCACTGTGTTTGCTGACGCAACCCCCACTGGTTGGGGCATTGCCACCACCTGTCAGCT
CCTTTCCGGGACTTTCGCTTTCCCCCTCCCTATTGCCACGGCGGAACTCATCGCCGCCTGCCTTGCCCGC
TGCTGGACAGGGGCTCGGCTGTTGGGCACTGACAATTCCGTGGTGTTGTCGGGGAAATCATCGTCCTTTC
CTTGGCTGCTCGCCTGTGTTGCCACCTGGATTCTGCGCGGGACGTCCTTCTGCTACGTCCCTTCGGCCCT
CAATCCAGCGGACCTTCCTTCCCGCGGCCTGCTGCCGGCTCTGCGGCCTCTTCCGCGTCTTCGCCTTCGC
CCTCAGACGAGTCGGATCTCCCTTTGGGCCGCCTCCCCGCCTGAGATCCTTTAAGACCAATGACTTACAA
GGCAGCTGTAGATCTTAGCCACTTTTTAAAAGAAAAGGGGGGACTGGAAGGGCTAATTCACTCCCAACGA
AGACAAGATCTGCTTTTTGCTTGTACTGGGTCTCTCTGGTTAGACCAGATCTGAGCCTGGGAGCTCTCTG
GCTAACTAGGGAACCCACTGCTTAAGCCTCAATAAAGCTTGCCTTGAGTGCTTCAAGTAGTGTGTGCCCG
TCTGTTGTGTGACTCTGGTAACTAGAGATCCCTCAGACCCTTTTAGTCAGTGTGGAAAATCTCTAGCAGT
AGTAGTTCATGTCATCTTATTATTCAGTATTTATAACTTGCAAAGAAATGAATATCAGAGAGTGAGAGGC
CCGGGTTAATTAAGGAAAGGGCTAGATCATTCTTGAAGACGAAAGGGCCTCGTGATACGCCTATTTTTAT
AGGTTAATGTCATGATAATAATGGTTTCTTAGACGTCAGGTGGCACTTTTCGGGGAAATGTGCGCGGAAC
CCCTATTTGTTTATTTTTCTAAATACATTCAAATATGTATCCGCTCATGAGACAATAACCCTGATAAATG
CTTCAATAATATTGAAAAAGGAAGAGTATGAGTATTCAACATTTCCGTGTCGCCCTTATTCCCTTTTTTG
CGGCATTTTGCCTTCCTGTTTTTGCTCACCCAGAAACGCTGGTGAAAGTAAAAGATGCTGAAGATCAGTT
GGGTGCACGAGTGGGTTACATCGAACTGGATCTCAACAGCGGTAAGATCCTTGAGAGTTTTCGCCCCGAA
GAACGTTTTCCAATGATGAGCACTTTTAAAGTTCTGCTATGTGGCGCGGTATTATCCCGTGTTGACGCCG
GGCAAGAGCAACTCGGTCGCCGCATACACTATTCTCAGAATGACTTGGTTGAGTACTCACCAGTCACAGA
AAAGCATCTTACGGATGGCATGACAGTAAGAGAATTATGCAGTGCTGCCATAACCATGAGTGATAACACT
GCGGCCAACTTACTTCTGACAACGATCGGAGGACCGAAGGAGCTAACCGCTTTTTTGCACAACATGGGGG
ATCATGTAACTCGCCTTGATCGTTGGGAACCGGAGCTGAATGAAGCCATACCAAACGACGAGCGTGACAC
CACGATGCCTGTAGCAATGGCAACAACGTTGCGCAAACTATTAACTGGCGAACTACTTACTCTAGCTTCC
CGGCAACAATTAATAGACTGGATGGAGGCGGATAAAGTTGCAGGACCACTTCTGCGCTCGGCCCTTCCGG
CTGGCTGGTTTATTGCTGATAAATCTGGAGCCGGTGAGCGTGGGTCTCGCGGTATCATTGCAGCACTGGG
GCCAGATGGTAAGCCCTCCCGTATCGTAGTTATCTACACGACGGGGAGTCAGGCAACTATGGATGAACGA
AATAGACAGATCGCTGAGATAGGTGCCTCACTGATTAAGCATTGGTAACTGTCAGACCAAGTTTACTCAT
ATATACTTTAGATTGATTTAAAACTTCATTTTTAATTTAAAAGGATCTAGGTGAAGATCCTTTTTGATAA
TCTCATGACCAAAATCCCTTAACGTGAGTTTTCGTTCCACTGAGCGTCAGACCCCGTAGAAAAGATCAAA
GGATCTTCTTGAGATCCTTTTTTTCTGCGCGTAATCTGCTGCTTGCAAACAAAAAAACCACCGCTACCAG
CGGTGGTTTGTTTGCCGGATCAAGAGCTACCAACTCTTTTTCCGAAGGTAACTGGCTTCAGCAGAGCGCA
GATACCAAATACTGTTCTTCTAGTGTAGCCGTAGTTAGGCCACCACTTCAAGAACTCTGTAGCACCGCCT
ACATACCTCGCTCTGCTAATCCTGTTACCAGTGGCTGCTGCCAGTGGCGATAAGTCGTGTCTTACCGGGT
TGGACTCAAGACGATAGTTACCGGATAAGGCGCAGCGGTCGGGCTGAACGGGGGGTTCGTGCACACAGCC
CAGCTTGGAGCGAACGACCTACACCGAACTGAGATACCTACAGCGTGAGCTATGAGAAAGCGCCACGCTT
CCCGAAGGGAGAAAGGCGGACAGGTATCCGGTAAGCGGCAGGGTCGGAACAGGAGAGCGCACGAGGGAGC
TTCCAGGGGGAAACGCCTGGTATCTTTATAGTCCTGTCGGGTTTCGCCACCTCTGACTTGAGCGTCGATT
TTTGTGATGCTCGTCAGGGGGGCGGAGCCTATGGAAAAACGCCAGCAACGCGGCCTTTTTACGGTTCCTG
GCCTTTTGCTGGCCTTTTGCTCACATGTTCTTTCCTGCGTTATCCCCTGATTCTGTGGATAACCGTATTA
CCGCCTTTGAGTGAGCTGATACCGCTCGCCGCAGCCGAACGACCGAGCGCAGCGAGTCAGTGAGCGAGGA
AGCGGAAGAGCGCCCAATACGCAAACCGCCTCTCCCCGCGCGTTGGCCGATTCATTAATGCAGCAAGCTC
ATGGCTGACTAATTTTTTTTATTTATGCAGAGGCCGAGGCCGCCTCGGCCTCTGAGCTATTCCAGAAGTA
GTGAGGAGGCTTTTTTGGAGGCCTAGGCTTTTGCAAAAAGCTCCCCGTGGCACGACAGGTTTCCCGACTG
GAAAGCGGGCAGTGAGCGCAACGCAATTAATGTGAGTTAGCTCACTCATTAGGCACCCCAGGCTTTACAC
TTTATGCTTCCGGCTCGTATGTTGTGTGGAATTGTGAGCGGATAACAATTTCACACAGGAAACAGCTATG
ACATGATTACGAATTTCACAAATAAAGCATTTTTTTCACTGCATTCTAGTTGTGGTTTGTCCAAACTCAT
CAATGTATCTTATCATGTCTGGATCAACTGGATAACTCAAGCTAACCAAAATCATCCCAAACTTCCCACC
CCATACCCTATTACCACTGCCAATTACCTGTGGTTTCATTTACTCTAAACCTGTGATTCCTCTGAATTAT
TTTCATTTTAAAGAAATTGTATTTGTTAAATATGTACTACAAACTTAGTAGTTGGAAGGGCTAATTCACT
CCCAAAGAAGACAAGATATCCTTGATCTGTGGATCTACCACACACAAGGCTACTTCCCTGATTAGCAGAA
CTACACACCAGGGCCAGGGGTCAGATATCCACTGACCTTTGGATGGTGCTACAAGCTAGTACCAGTTGAG
CCAGATAAGGTAGAAGAGGCCAATAAAGGAGAGAACACCAGCTTGTTACACCCTGTGAGCCTGCATGGGA
TGGATGACCCGGAGAGAGAAGTGTTAGAGTGGAGGTTTGACAGCCGCCTAGCATTTCATCACGTGGCCCG
AGAGCTGCATCCGGAGTACTTCAAGAACTGCTGATATCGAGCTTGCTACAAGGGACTTTCCGCTGGGGAC
TTTCCAGGGAGGCGTGGCCTGGGCGGGACTGGGGAGTGGCGAGCCCTCAGATCCTGCATATAAGCAGCTG
CTTTTTGCCTGTACTGGGTCTCTCTGGTTAGACCAGATCTGAGCCTGGGAGCTCTCTGGCTAACTAGGGA
ACCCACTGCTTAAGCCTCAATAAAGCTTGCCTTGAGTGCTTCAAGTAGTGTGTGCCCGTCTGTTGTGTGA
CTCTGGTAACTAGAGATCCCTCAGACCCTTTTAGTCAGTGTGGAAAATCTCTAGCAGTGGCGCCCGAACA
GGGACTTGAAAGCGAAAGGGAAACCAGAGGAGCTCTCTCGACGCAGGACTCGGCTTGCTGAAGCGCGCAC
GGCAAGAGGCGAGGGGCGGCGACTGGTGAGTACGCCAAAAATTTTGACTAGCGGAGGCTAGAAGGAGAGA
GATGGGTGCGAGAGCGTCAGTATTAAGCGGGGGAGAATTAGATCGCGATGGGAAAAAATTCGGTTAAGGC
CAGGGGGAAAGAAAAAATATAAATTAAAACATATAGTATGGGCAAGCAGGGAGCTAGAACGATTCGCAGT
TAATCCTGGCCTGTTAGAAACATCAGAAGGCTGTAGACAAATACTGGGACAGCTACAACCATCCCTTCAG
ACAGGATCAGAAGAACTTAGATCATTATATAATACAGTAGCAACCCTCTATTGTGTGCATCAAAGGATAG
AGATAAAAGACACCAAGGAAGCTTTAGACAAGATAGAGGAAGAGCAAAACAAAAGTAAGACCACCGCACA
GCAAGCGGCCGGCCGCTGATCTTCAGACCTGGAGGAGGAGATATGAGGGACAATTGGAGAAGTGAATTAT
ATAAATATAAAGTAGTAAAAATTGAACCATTAGGAGTAGCACCCACCAAGGCAAAGAGAAGAGTGGTGCA
GAGAGAAAAAAGAGCAGTGGGAATAGGAGCTTTGTTCCTTGGGTTCTTGGGAGCAGCAGGAAGCACTATG
GGCGCAGCGTCAATGACGCTGACGGTACAGGCCAGACAATTATTGTCTGGTATAGTGCAGCAGCAGAACA
ATTTGCTGAGGGCTATTGAGGCGCAACAGCATCTGTTGCAACTCACAGTCTGGGGCATCAAGCAGCTCCA
GGCAAGAATCCTGGCTGTGGAAAGATACCTAAAGGATCAACAGCTCCTGGGGATTTGGGGTTGCTCTGGA
AAACTCATTTGCACCACTGCTGTGCCTTGGAATGCTAGTTGGAGTAATAAATCTCTGGAACAGATTTGGA
ATCACACGACCTGGATGGAGTGGGACAGAGAAATTAACAATTACACAAGCTTAATACACTCCTTAATTGA
AGAATCGCAAAACCAGCAAGAAAAGAATGAACAAGAATTATTGGAATTAGATAAATGGGCAAGTTTGTGG
AATTGGTTTAACATAACAAATTGGCTGTGGTATATAAAATTATTCATAATGATAGTAGGAGGCTTGGTAG
GTTTAAGAATAGTTTTTGCTGTACTTTCTATAGTGAATAGAGTTAGGCAGGGATATTCACCATTATCGTT
TCAGACCCACCTCCCAACCCCGAGGGGACCCGACAGGCCCGAAGGAATAGAAGAAGAAGGTGGAGAGAGA
GACAGAGACAGATCCATTCGATTAGTGAACGGATCTCGACGGTATCGCCGAATTGACAAATGGCAGTATT
CATCCACAATTTTAAAAGAAAAGGGGGGATTGGGGGGTACAGTGCAGGGGAAAGAATAGTAGACATAATA
GCAACAGACATACAAACTAAAGAATTACAAAAACAAATTACAAAAATTCAAAATTTTCGGGTTTATTACA
GGGACAGCAGAGATCCAGTTTGGACTAGCGATGCTAGCTGATGCGGGCCCTAGTTATTAATAGTAATCAA
TTACGGGGTCATTAGTTCATAGCCCATATATGGAGTTCCGCGTTACATAACTTACGGTAAATGGCCCGCC
TGGCTGACCGCCCAACGACCCCCGCCCATTGACGTCAATAATGACGTATGTTCCCATAGTAACGCCAATA
GGGACTTTCCATTGACGTCAATGGGTGGAGTATTTACGGTAAACTGCCCACTTGGCAGTACATCAAGTGT
ATCATATGCCAAGTACGCCCCCTATTGACGTCAATGACGGTAAATGGCCCGCCTGGCATTATGCCCAGTA
CATGACCTTATGGGACTTTCCTACTTGGCAGTACATCTACGTATTAGTCATCGCTATTACCATG
Features (pLannotate 1.2.2; 29 found; start..end, strand, type, name):
      1..204     +  promoter       CMV promoter: human cytomegalovirus (CMV) immediate early promoter
    206..225     +  promoter       PLtetO-1 promoter (fragment): modified phage lambda PL promoter with tet operator sites (Lutz and Bujard, 1997)
    227..246     +  promoter       PLtetO-1 promoter (fragment): modified phage lambda PL promoter with tet operator sites (Lutz and Bujard, 1997)
    254..287     +  promoter       TRE3GV promoter (fragment): 3rd-generation Tet-responsive promoter that can be activated by binding of Tet-On® 3G, optimized for retroviral and lentiviral vectors
    417..3659    +  CDS            NmdCas9: catalytically dead mutant of the Cas9 endonuclease from the Neisseria meningitidis Type II CRISPR/Cas system RNA-guided DNA-binding protein that lacks endonuclease activity due to the mutations D16A, D587A, H588A, and N611A
   3711..4418    +  CDS            mCherry: mCherry is a basic (constitutively fluorescent) red fluorescent protein published in 2004, derived from Discosoma sp.. It is reported to be a very rapidly-maturing monomer with low acid sensitivity.
   4437..5144    +  CDS            mCherry: mCherry is a basic (constitutively fluorescent) red fluorescent protein published in 2004, derived from Discosoma sp.. It is reported to be a very rapidly-maturing monomer with low acid sensitivity.
   5163..5870    +  CDS            mCherry: mCherry is a basic (constitutively fluorescent) red fluorescent protein published in 2004, derived from Discosoma sp.. It is reported to be a very rapidly-maturing monomer with low acid sensitivity.
   5892..6480    +  misc_feature   WPRE: woodchuck hepatitis virus posttranscriptional regulatory element
   6488..6553    +  CDS            nef (fragment): NEF_HV1Z2 - Experimental evidence at protein level: Swiss-Prot protein existence level 1. Extracellular Nef protein targets CD4(+) T-lymphocytes for apoptosis by interacting with CXCR4 surface receptors. From Human immunodeficiency virus type 1 group M subtype D (isolate Z2/CDC-Z34) (HIV-1).
   6555..6788    +  LTR            3' LTR (ΔU3): self-inactivating 3' long terminal repeat (LTR) from HIV-1
   6993..7097    +  promoter       AmpR promoter: bla
   7098..7958    +  CDS            AmpR: β-lactamase; bla; confers resistance to ampicillin, carbenicillin, and related antibiotics
   8129..8717    +  rep_origin     ori: high-copy-number ColE1/pMB1/pBR322/pUC origin of replication
   8900..8954    +  CDS            lacI (fragment): lac repressor; lacI; The lac repressor binds to the lac operator to inhibit transcription in E. coli. This inhibition can be relieved by adding lactose or isopropyl-β-D-thiogalactopyranoside (IPTG).
   8960..9053    +  rep_origin     SV40 ori (fragment): SV40 origin of replication
   9078..9115    +  CDS            lacI (fragment): lac repressor; lacI; The lac repressor binds to the lac operator to inhibit transcription in E. coli. This inhibition can be relieved by adding lactose or isopropyl-β-D-thiogalactopyranoside (IPTG).
   9128..9149    +  protein_bind   CAP binding site: CAP binding activates transcription in the presence of cAMP. E. coli catabolite activator protein
   9164..9194    +  promoter       lac promoter: promoter for the E. coli lac operon
   9198..9220    +  protein_bind   lac operator (fragment): The lac repressor binds to the lac operator to inhibit transcription in E. coli. This inhibition can be relieved by adding lactose or isopropyl-β-D-thiogalactopyranoside (IPTG). lac repressor encoded by lacI
   9252..9335    +  polyA_signal   SV40 poly(A) signal (fragment): SV40 polyadenylation signal
   9502..9831    +  CDS            nef (fragment): NEF_HV1BR - Experimental evidence at protein level: Swiss-Prot protein existence level 1. Extracellular Nef protein targets CD4(+) T-lymphocytes for apoptosis by interacting with CXCR4 surface receptors (PubMed:14990729). From Human immunodeficiency virus type 1 group M subtype B (isolate BRU/LAI) (HIV-1).
   9879..10136   +  LTR            5' LTR (truncated): truncated 5' long terminal repeat (LTR) from HIV-1
  10183..10308   +  misc_feature   HIV-1 Ψ: packaging signal of human immunodeficiency virus type 1
  10292..10630   +  CDS            HIV-1 gag (fragment): gag protein from human immunodeficiency virus 1; gag
  10805..11038   +  misc_feature   RRE: The Rev response element (RRE) of HIV-1 allows for Rev-dependent mRNA export from the nucleus to the cytoplasm.
  11415..11515   +  CDS            Rev (fragment): human immunodeficiency virus 1 (HIV-1) Rev protein; rev; enhances nuclear export of unspliced and incompletely spliced viral mRNAs
  11560..11677   +  misc_feature   cPPT/CTS: central polypurine tract and central termination sequence of HIV-1
  11801..12104   +  enhancer       CMV enhancer: human cytomegalovirus immediate early enhancer
