[The description below was written by a language model from this plasmid's Addgene catalogue record and pLannotate feature annotations shown in this document.]
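Description:
pHAGE-TO-nmdCas9-3XmCherry is a 12.1 kb HIV-1-based lentiviral expression plasmid built on the pHAGE-DEST backbone for producing a fluorescent, nuclease-dead Neisseria meningitidis Cas9 in mammalian cells. It is propagated in E. coli through a high-copy ColE1/pUC-type origin and selected with ampicillin via the bla gene. The viral portion comprises a truncated 5′ LTR, the Ψ packaging signal with an adjoining gag fragment, the Rev response element, the cPPT/CTS, and a self-inactivating ΔU3 3′ LTR. Together these allow the transfer RNA to be packaged when helper functions are supplied in trans, exported in a Rev-dependent manner, and integrated without retaining LTR promoter activity. The record lists no mammalian selection marker.

The payload is driven by a "CMV-TO" promoter: the CMV enhancer and immediate-early promoter followed by short tet operator elements (annotated as PLtetO-1 and TRE fragments). This arrangement generally permits repression by Tet repressor and induction with tetracycline or doxycycline in repressor-expressing cells, and constitutive expression otherwise. Downstream lies the 3,243 bp NmdCas9 coding sequence, carrying the D16A, D587A, H588A and N611A mutations that abolish cleavage while preserving RNA-guided DNA binding. It is fused at its C terminus to three tandem mCherry copies to increase red signal per bound molecule. A WPRE follows the fusion to enhance transcript stability and expression. No guide RNA cassette is annotated, so a matching N. meningitidis guide must be supplied separately. The construct is intended for live-cell imaging of specific chromosomal loci, and the associated work used it for multicolor CRISPR labeling in human cells.
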