Addgene plasmid #64110: pHAGE-TO-nmdCas9-3XmCherry
Purpose: Expression of Nm dCas9-3XmCherry in mammalian cells
Depositing lab: Thoru Pederson. Depositing organization: University of Massachusetts, Worcester. Publication: Multicolor CRISPR labeling of chromosomal loci in human cells. Ma H, Naseri A, Reyes-Gutierrez P, Wolfe SA, Zhang S, Pederson T. Proc Natl Acad Sci U S A. 2015 Mar 10;112(10):3002-7. doi: 10.1073/pnas.1420024112. Epub 2015 Feb 23. PubMed 25713381.
Backbone
  Vector backbone: pHAGE-DEST
  Backbone size w/o insert (bp): 6000
  Total vector size (bp): 12104
  Vector type: Mammalian Expression, Lentiviral, CRISPR
Growth in bacteria
  Bacterial resistance: Ampicillin, 100 μg/mL
  Growth temperature: 37°C
  Growth strain: Stbl3
  Copy number: High Copy
Gene/Insert
  Gene/Insert name: Nm dCas9
  Species: Synthetic
  Insert size (bp): 3243
  Promoter: CMV-TO
  Tag / fusion protein: 3XmCherry (C terminal on insert)
  Cloning method: Restriction Enzyme; 5′ cloning site EcoRI (not destroyed); 3′ cloning site XbaI (not destroyed)
  Sequencing primers: 5′ cgaaggaatagaagaagaaggtgga; 3′ CCAAAGGGAGATCCGACTCG
Terms and licenses: Academic/Nonprofit Terms; Industry Terms: Not Available to Industry
How to cite: pHAGE-TO-nmdCas9-3XmCherry was a gift from Thoru Pederson (Addgene plasmid # 64110 ; http://n2t.net/addgene:64110 ; RRID:Addgene_64110)
