>Addgene plasmid #64110 | pHAGE-TO-nmdCas9-3XmCherry | addgene partial sequence | sequence record 110342 | CMV-F 5'-CGCAAATGGGCGGTAGGCGTG-3'
GATAGAGATCTCCCTATCAGTGATAGAGATCGTCGACGAGCTCGTTTAGTGAACCGTCAGATCGCCTGGA
GACGCCATCCACGCTGTTTTGACCTCCATAGAAGACACCGGGACCGATCCAGCCTACCGGTTAAGGTGAA
CGCGTGCAGGCTGGCGCCACCATGGCCCCTAAAAAGAAACGCAAGGTCGAATTCGGAAGCGCCGCCTTCA
AGCCCAACCCCATCAACTACATCCTGGGCCTGGCCATCGGCATCGCCAGCGTGGGCTGGGCCATGGTGGA
GATCGACGAGGACGAGAACCCCATCTGCCTGATCGACCTGGGTGTGCGCGTGTTCGAGCGCGCTGAGGTG
CCCAAGACTGGTGACAGTCTGGCTATGGCTCGCCGGCTTGCTCGCTCTGTTCGGCGCCTTACTCGCCGGC
GCGCTCACCGCCTTCTGCGCGCTCGCCGCCTGCTGAAGCGCGAGGGTGTGCTGCAGGCTGCCGACTTCGA
CGAGAACGGCCTGATCAAGAGCCTGCCCAACACTCCTTGGCAGCTGCGCGCTGCCGCTCTGGACCGCAAG
CTGACTCCTCTGGAGTGGAGCGCCGTGCTGCTGCACCTGATCAAGCACCGCGGCTACCTGAGCCAGCGCA
AGAACGAGGGCGAGACCGCCGACAAGGAGCTGGGTGCTCTGCT
