>Addgene plasmid #64110 | pHAGE-TO-nmdCas9-3XmCherry | addgene partial sequence | sequence record 110534 | WPRE-R 5'-CATAGCGTAAAAGGAGCAACA-3'
TTGATTATCTAGATTACCCTACTCGAGCTTGTACAGCTCGTCCATGCCGCCGGTGGAGTGGCGGCCCTCA
GCGCGTTCGTACTGTTCCACGATGGTGTAGTCCTCGTTGTGGGAGGTGATGTCCAACTTGATGTTGACGT
TGTAGGCGCCGGGCAGCTGCACGGGCTTCTTGGCCTTGTAGGTGGTCTTGACCTCAGCGTCGTAGTGGCC
GCCGTCCTTCAGCTTCAGCCTCTGCTTGATCTCGCCCTTCAGGGCGCCGTCCTCGGGGTACATCCGCTCG
GAGGAGGCCTCCCAGCCCATGGTCTTCTTCTGCATTACGGGGCCGTCGGAGGGGAAGTTGGTGCCGCGCA
GCTTCACCTTGTAGATGAACTCGCCGTCCTGCAGTGAGGAGTCCTGGGTCACGGTCACCACGCCGCCGTC
CTCGAAGTTCATCACGCGCTCCCACTTGAAGCCCTCGGGGAAGGACAGCTTCAAGTAGTCGGGGATGTCG
GCGGGGTGCTTCACGTAGGCCTTGGAGCCGTACATGAACTGAGGGGACAGGATGTCCCAGGCGAAGGGCA
GGGGGCCACCCTTGGTCACCTTCAGCTTGGCGGTCTGGGTGCCCTCGTAGGGGCGGCCCTCGCCCTCGCC
CTCGATCTCGAACTCGTGGCCGTTCACGGAGCCCTCCATGTGCACCTTGAAGCGCATGAACTCCTTGATG
ATGGCCATGTTATCCTCCTCGCCCTTGCTCACCATGCTACCATCGATGCTACCCTTGTACAGCTCGTCCA
TGCCGCCGGTGGAGTGGCGGCCCTCAGCGCGTTCGTACTGTTCCACGATGGTGTAGTCCTCGTTGTGGGA
GGTGATGTCCAACTTGATGTTGACGTTGTAGGCGCCGGGCAGCTGCACGGGCTTCTTGGCCTTGTAGGTG
GTCTTGACCT
